Addgene plasmid #202161: pL0_EF-51183
Purpose: Level 0 plasmid containing a terminator sequence from gene 51183 from Phaeodactylum tricornutum with EF overhangs used to build a level 1 construct.
Depositing lab: Christopher Dupont. Depositing organization: J. Craig Venter Institute (JCVI). Publication: Universal loop assembly: open, efficient and cross-kingdom DNA fabrication. Pollak B, Matute T, Nunez I, Cerda A, Lopez C, Vargas V, Kan A, Bielinski V, von Dassow P, Dupont CL, Federici F. Synth Biol (Oxf). 2020;5(1):ysaa001. doi: 10.1093/synbio/ysaa001. Epub 2020 Feb 5. PubMed 32161816.
Backbone
  Vector backbone: pL0R
  Vector type: Synthetic Biology
Growth in bacteria
  Bacterial resistance: Spectinomycin, 50 μg/mL
  Growth temperature: 37°C
  Growth strain: DH5alpha
  Copy number: High Copy
Gene/Insert
  Gene/Insert name: 51183 terminator
  Species: Phaeodactylum tricornutum
  Insert size (bp): 235
  Mutation: None
  Cloning method: Gibson Cloning
How to cite: pL0_EF-51183 was a gift from Christopher Dupont (Addgene plasmid # 202161 ; http://n2t.net/addgene:202161 ; RRID:Addgene_202161)
