[The description below was written by a language model from this plasmid's Addgene catalogue record and pLannotate feature annotations shown in this document.]
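Description:
pL0_EF-51183 is a small (about 2.3 kb) Level 0 part plasmid for the Universal Loop (uLoop) assembly system, built on the pL0R backbone and classed as a synthetic biology vector. It is propagated in E. coli as a high-copy plasmid from a ColE1/pUC-type origin of replication and is selected with spectinomycin through the aadA gene, which encodes an aminoglycoside adenylyltransferase conferring resistance to spectinomycin and streptomycin. The automated annotation also picks up a short fragment of the pUC18/19 multiple cloning site and a short fragment matching the Tn5 transposase coding sequence just upstream of aadA. These are partial matches and most likely backbone remnants rather than functional elements.

The payload is a 235 bp terminator taken from gene 51183 of the diatom Phaeodactylum tricornutum, unmutated and introduced into the backbone by Gibson cloning. The terminator itself is not called out in the feature table, which lists only backbone elements, so its exact position in the sequence is not given by the record. The part is flanked by the "E" and "F" overhangs of the assembly syntax. In this kind of Type IIS restriction-based modular cloning, those defined overhangs dictate where a part sits relative to the others, and the EF position corresponds to the terminator slot at the 3' end of a transcription unit. The plasmid carries no promoter or coding sequence for expression on its own. Instead, it serves as a reusable building block, combined with promoter and coding-sequence Level 0 parts to assemble Level 1 transcription units. Given the origin of the terminator, these are presumably intended for gene expression in P. tricornutum or related diatoms.
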