Features (pLannotate 1.2.2; 4 found; start..end, strand, type, name):
    206..238     +  misc_feature   MCS (fragment): pUC18/19 multiple cloning site
    239..355     +  CDS            tnpA (fragment): TN5P_ECOLX - Also known as tnp. Experimental evidence at protein level: Swiss-Prot protein existence level 1. Mediates transposition of transposon Tn5 by a 'cut and paste' mechanism. First, the monomeric transposase binds the 19 bp inverted DNA repeats flanking the transposon. Then, dimerization of the DNA- bound transposase creates a synaptic DNA complex. After nicking of the first DNA strand, excision of the transposon proceeds through a series of intermediates. The transposase then mediates the insertion of the transposon at a new site by strand transfer. The activity of the wild- type tran
    387..1175    +  CDS            aadA: S3AD_ECOLX - Experimental evidence at protein level: Swiss-Prot protein existence level 1. Mediates bacterial resistance to the antibiotics streptomycin and spectinomycin. From Escherichia coli.
   1269..1857    +  rep_origin     ori: high-copy-number ColE1/pMB1/pBR322/pUC origin of replication
>Addgene plasmid #202161 | pL0_EF-51183 | addgene full sequence | sequence record 405626 | Addgene NGS Result
CAAAATCACCACTCGATACAGGCAGCCCATCAGTCCGGGACGGCGTCAGCGGGAGAGCCGTTGTAAGGCG
GCAGACTTTGCTCATGTTACCGATGCTATTCGGAAGAACGGCAACTAAGCTGCCGGGTTTGAAACACGGA
TGATCTCGCGGAGGGTAGCATGTTGATTGTAACGATGACAGAGCGTTGCTGCCTGTGATCACCGCTCCTC
TAGAGTCGACTTGCAGGCATGCAAGCTTAGCAAGCGAACCGGAATTGCCAGCTGGGGCGCCCTCTGGTAA
GGTTGGGAAGCCCTGCAAAGTAAACTGGATGGCTTTCTTGCCGCCAAGGATCTGATGGCGCAGGGGATCA
ATATCTGATCAAGAGACAGGATGAGGATCGTTTCGCATGAGGGAAGCGGTGATCGCCGAAGTATCGACTC
AACTATCAGAGGTAGTTGGCGTCATCGAGCGCCATCTCGAACCGACGTTGCTGGCCGTACATTTGTACGG
CTCCGCAGTGGATGGCGGCCTGAAGCCACACAGTGATATTGATTTGCTGGTTACGGTGACCGTAAGGCTT
GATGAAACAACGCGGCGAGCTTTGATCAACGACCTTTTGGAAACTTCGGCTTCCCCTGGAGAGAGTGAGA
TTCTCCGCGCTGTAGAAGTCACCATTGTTGTGCACGACGACATCATTCCGTGGCGTTATCCAGCTAAGCG
CGAACTGCAATTTGGAGAATGGCAGCGCAATGACATTCTTGCTGGTATCTTCGAGCCAGCCACGATCGAC
ATTGATCTGGCTATCTTGCTGACAAAAGCAAGAGAACATAGCGTTGCCTTGGTAGGTCCAGCGGCGGAGG
AACTCTTTGATCCGGTTCCTGAACAGGATCTATTTGAGGCGCTAAATGAAACCTTAACGCTATGGAACTC
GCCGCCCGACTGGGCTGGCGATGAGCGAAATGTAGTGCTTACGTTGTCCCGCATTTGGTACAGCGCAGTA
ACCGGCAAAATCGCGCCGAAGGATGTCGCTGCCGACTGGGCAATGGAGCGCCTGCCGGCCCAGTATCAGC
CCGTCATACTTGAAGCTAGACAGGCTTATCTTGGACAAGAAGAAGATCGCTTGGCCTCGCGCGCAGATCA
GTTGGAAGAATTTGTCCACTACGTGAAAGGCGAGATCACCAAGGTAGTCGGCAAATAATAATCACCTAGA
ATGCATGACCAAAATCCCTTAACGTGAGTTTTCGTTCCACTGAGCGTCAGACCCCGTAGAAAAGATCAAA
GGATCTTCTTGAGATCCTTTTTTTCTGCGCGTAATCTGCTGCTTGCAAACAAAAAAACCACCGCTACCAG
CGGTGGTTTGTTTGCCGGATCAAGAGCTACCAACTCTTTTTCCGAAGGTAACTGGCTTCAGCAGAGCGCA
GATACCAAATACTGTTCTTCTAGTGTAGCCGTAGTTAGGCCACCACTTCAAGAACTCTGTAGCACCGCCT
ACATACCTCGCTCTGCTAATCCTGTTACCAGTGGCTGCTGCCAGTGGCGATAAGTCGTGTCTTACCGGGT
TGGACTCAAGACGATAGTTACCGGATAAGGCGCAGCGGTCGGGCTGAACGGGGGGTTCGTGCACACAGCC
CAGCTTGGAGCGAACGACCTACACCGAACTGAGATACCTACAGCGTGAGCTATGAGAAAGCGCCACGCTT
CCCGAAGGGAGAAAGGCGGACAGGTATCCGGTAAGCGGCAGGGTCGGAACAGGAGAGCGCACGAGGGAGC
TTCCAGGGGGAAACGCCTGGTATCTTTATAGTCCTGTCGGGTTTCGCCACCTCTGACTTGAGCGTCGATT
TTTGTGATGCTCGTCAGGGGGGCGGAGCCTATGGAAAAACGCCAGCAACGCGGCCTTTTTACGGTTCCTG
GCCTTTTGCTGGCCTTTTGCTCACATGTTCTTTCCTGCGTTATCCCCTGATTCTGTGGGTGGAAGGGCTC
GGAGTTGTGGTAATCTATGTATCCTGGTGGTCTCAAGCGGGATCAATCTTATGAGTGTCTCCAATATGCT
TCATGAGGAAAAAAAATCCTATGAATCAATAGTTTGTCTCTATGCTAATTACGATCCGAGCAATGGAGAG
CATAAATGGCAAATCTATGAGGACTACTTACAATTACTGTCAGAGCATATTTTTTACATCAAATTTGTAA
CCTTAAGATATATGCTGCCTACTGAGCTTCGGAAATTTGAAAAGGCAACTTTCCCTAAGCTGAGACCTGA
GACGAGACGAGACAGCCTGAGAATGGATGCGAGTAATGAGCTCGGCA
